>Addgene plasmid #210653 | pJL1-sFLAG-a5-PRB4_R7-9A-FETCH1 | addgene full sequence | sequence record 416177 | Addgene NGS Result
ATGGACTACAAAGACGAAGACCTGCTGGCCGCTGCAGCTGCAATTGCCAAGGCCGAGGGTCGTGCGGCTC
AGGGCGGGAATCAAAGTCAGGGTGCAGCTGCACATGCAGGTAAAGCCGAGCGCGCAGCCGCTCAAGGCGG
TAATCAGTCACACCGTGCCGCTGCCGCAGCTGGTAAAGCAGAACGAGCTGCCGCTCAAGGTGGAAACCAA
TCTCAAGGAGCGGCGGCTCATGCTGGTTTTTTAAACTGCTGTCCTGGGTGTTGTATGGAACCGTAAGTCG
ACCGGCTGCTAACAAAGCCCGAAAGGAAGCTGAGTTGGCTGCTGCCACCGCTGAGCAATAACTAGCATAA
CCCCTTGGGGCCTCTAAACGGGTCTTGAGGGGTTTTTTGCTGAAAGCCAATTCTGATTAGAAAAACTCAT
CGAGCATCAAATGAAACTGCAATTTATTCATATCAGGATTATCAATACCATATTTTTGAAAAAGCCGTTT
CTGTAATGAAGGAGAAAACTCACCGAGGCAGTTCCATAGGATGGCAAGATCCTGGTATCGGTCTGCGATT
CCGACTCGTCCAACATCAATACAACCTATTAATTTCCCCTCGTCAAAAATAAGGTTATCAAGTGAGAAAT
CACCATGAGTGACGACTGAATCCGGTGAGAATGGCAAAAGCTTATGCATTTCTTTCCAGACTTGTTCAAC
AGGCCAGCCATTACGCTCGTCATCAAAATCACTCGCATCAACCAAACCGTTATTCATTCGTGATTGCGCC
TGAGCGAGACGAAATACGCGATCGCTGTTAAAAGGACAATTACAAACAGGAATCGAATGCAACCGGCGCA
GGAACACTGCCAGCGCATCAACAATATTTTCACCTGAATCAGGATATTCTTCTAATACCTGGAATGCTGT
TTTCCCGGGGATCGCAGTGGTGAGTAACCATGCATCATCAGGAGTACGGATAAAATGCTTGATGGTCGGA
AGAGGCATAAATTCCGTCAGCCAGTTTAGTCTGACCATCTCATCTGTAACATCATTGGCAACGCTACCTT
TGCCATGTTTCAGAAACAACTCTGGCGCATCGGGCTTCCCATACAATCGATAGATTGTCGCACCTGATTG
CCCGACATTATCGCGAGCCCATTTATACCCATATAAATCAGCATCCATGTTGGAATTTAATCGCGGCTTC
GAGCAAGACGTTTCCCGTTGAATATGGCTCATAACACCCCTTGTATTACTGTTTATGTAAGCAGACAGTT
TTATTGTTCATGATGATATATTTTTATCTTGTGCAATGTAACATCAGAGATTTTGAGACACAACGTGAGA
TCAAAGGATCTTCTTGAGATCCTTTTTTTCTGCGCGTAATCTGCTGCTTGCAAACAAAAAAACCACCGCT
ACCAGCGGTGGTTTGTTTGCCGGATCAAGAGCTACCAACTCTTTTTCCGAAGGTAACTGGCTTCAGCAGA
GCGCAGATACCAAATACTGTTCTTCTAGTGTAGCCGTAGTTAGGCCACCACTTCAAGAACTCTGTAGCAC
CGCCTACATACCTCGCTCTGCTAATCCTGTTACCAGTGGCTGCTGCCAGTGGCGATAAGTCGTGTCTTAC
CGGGTTGGACTCAAGACGATAGTTACCGGATAAGGCGCAGCGGTCGGGCTGAACGGGGGGTTCGTGCACA
CAGCCCAGCTTGGAGCGAACGACCTACACCGAACTGAGATACCTACAGCGTGAGCTATGAGAAAGCGCCA
CGCTTCCCGAAGGGAGAAAGGCGGACAGGTATCCGGTAAGCGGCAGGGTCGGAACAGGAGAGCGCACGAG
GGAGCTTCCAGGGGGAAACGCCTGGTATCTTTATAGTCCTGTCGGGTTTCGCCACCTCTGACTTGAGCGT
CGATTTTTGTGATGCTCGTCAGGGGGGCGGAGCCTATGGAAAAACGCCAGCAACGCGATCCCGCGAAATT
AATACGACTCACTATAGGGAGACCACAACGGTTTCCCTCTAGAAATAATTTTGTTTAACTTTAAGAAGGA
GATATACAT
Features (pLannotate 1.2.2; 6 found; start..end, strand, type, name):
    285..334     +  CDS            SET1 (fragment): solubility-enhancement tag derived from T7 phage gene 10B
    342..389     +  terminator     T7 terminator: transcription terminator for bacteriophage T7 RNA polymerase
    407..1222    -  CDS            KanR: aminoglycoside phosphotransferase; aph(3')-Ia; confers resistance to kanamycin in bacteria or G418 (Geneticin®) in eukaryotes
   1344..1932    +  rep_origin     ori: high-copy-number ColE1/pMB1/pBR322/pUC origin of replication
   1960..1978    +  promoter       T7 promoter: promoter for bacteriophage T7 RNA polymerase
   2010..2032    +  RBS            RBS: efficient ribosome binding site from bacteriophage T7 gene 10 (Olins and Rangwala, 1989)
