[The description below was written by a language model from this plasmid's Addgene catalogue record and pLannotate feature annotations shown in this document.]
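Description:
pJL1-sFLAG-a5-PRB4_R7-9A-FETCH1 is a very compact (about 2 kb) synthetic-biology plasmid built on the pJL1 backbone, a minimal T7-driven expression vector intended as a template for in vitro (cell-free) protein synthesis rather than for expression in living cells. It is propagated in E. coli at high copy number through a ColE1/pUC-type origin of replication and is selected with kanamycin via an aph(3')-Ia aminoglycoside phosphotransferase gene, which lies on the opposite strand from the expression cassette.

The expression cassette consists of a bacteriophage T7 promoter followed by the efficient ribosome binding site from T7 gene 10, a short synthetic open reading frame, and a T7 terminator. Because the sequence record is circular, the promoter and RBS are annotated near its end and the coding region runs across the numbering origin into the first few hundred bases. The insert, sFLAG-a5-PRB4_R7-9A-FETCH1, was placed by Gibson assembly at the NdeI and SalI sites. The record describes it only as a polyproline FETCH control. The name suggests a FLAG-type tag, an "a5" element, a PRB4-derived segment carrying an R7-9A modification, and the FETCH1 module, but the record does not define these parts individually. The automated annotation does not recognise most of the insert. Its only hit there is a short fragment matching the SET1 solubility tag just upstream of the terminator, which may be a partial similarity rather than an intended element.

According to the associated publication title, the construct belongs to a system for quantifying cell-free translation with a fluorescent minihelix, and it serves as a control template in those assays.
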