Addgene plasmid #210653: pJL1-sFLAG-a5-PRB4_R7-9A-FETCH1
Purpose: In vitro expression of polyProline FETCH control from the T7 promoter
Depositing lab: Michael Jewett. Depositing organization: Northwestern University. Publication: Cell-Free Translation Quantification via a Fluorescent Minihelix. Willi JA, Karim AS, Jewett MC. ACS Synth Biol. 2024 Jul 19;13(7):2253-2259. doi: 10.1021/acssynbio.4c00266. Epub 2024 Jul 9. PubMed 38979618.
Backbone
  Vector backbone: pJL1
  Vector type: Synthetic Biology
Growth in bacteria
  Bacterial resistance: Kanamycin, 50 μg/mL
  Growth temperature: 37°C
  Growth strain: DH5alpha
  Copy number: High Copy
Gene/Insert
  Gene/Insert name: sFLAG-a5-PRB4_R7-9A-FETCH1
  Species: Synthetic
  Promoter: T7
  Cloning method: Gibson Cloning
  Sequencing primers: 5′ T7.F; 3′ T7-term.R
Terms and licenses: Academic/Nonprofit Terms; Industry Terms: Not Available to Industry
Depositor comments: Gibson cloning used NdeI (5') and SalI (3') sites
How to cite: pJL1-sFLAG-a5-PRB4_R7-9A-FETCH1 was a gift from Michael Jewett (Addgene plasmid # 210653 ; http://n2t.net/addgene:210653 ; RRID:Addgene_210653)
