>Addgene plasmid #210653 | pJL1-sFLAG-a5-PRB4_R7-9A-FETCH1 | depositor partial sequence | sequence record 410625 | sFLAG-a5-PRB4_R7-9A-H1
ATGGACTACAAAGACGAAGACCTGCTGGCCGCTGCAGCTGCAATTGCCAAGGCCGAGGGTCGTGCGGCTC
AGGGCGGGAATCAAAGTCAGGGTGCAGCTGCACATGCAGGTAAAGCCGAGCGCGCAGCCGCTCAAGGCGG
TAATCAGTCACACCGTGCCGCTGCCGCAGCTGGTAAAGCAGAACGAGCTGCCGCTCAAGGTGGAAACCAA
TCTCAAGGAGCGGCGGCTCATGCTGGTTTTTTAAACTGCTGTCCTGGGTGTTGTATGGAACCGTAA
